Addgene plasmid #135563: pOTTC1535 pscAAV mU6 shRNA(scram) CMV-IE Nuc-EYFP
Purpose: An AAV vector expressing scrambled shRNA and a nuclear EYFP reporter
Depositing lab: Christopher Richie. Depositing organization: National Institute on Drug Abuse (NIDA). Publication: Abstinence-dependent dissociable central amygdala microcircuits control drug craving. Venniro M, Russell TI, Ramsey LA, Richie CT, Lesscher HMB, Giovanetti SM, Messing RO, Shaham Y. Proc Natl Acad Sci U S A. 2020 Apr 7;117(14):8126-8134. doi: 10.1073/pnas.2001615117. Epub 2020 Mar 23. PubMed 32205443.
Backbone
  Vector backbone: pscAAV CMV-IE Nuc-EYFP
  Backbone manufacturer: NIDA OTTC
  Backbone size w/o insert (bp): 4300
  Vector type: Mammalian Expression, AAV, RNAi
Growth in bacteria
  Bacterial resistance: Ampicillin, 100 μg/mL
  Growth temperature: 30°C
  Growth strain: NEB Stable
  Copy number: Low Copy
Gene/Insert 1
  Gene/Insert name: shRNA (scrambled) (alt name: scrambled)
  Species: M. musculus (mouse), R. norvegicus (rat)
  Insert size (bp): -1
  Promoter: mU6
  Cloning method: Ligation Independent Cloning
  Sequencing primers: 5′ CCtCGCACAGACTTGTGGGA
Gene/Insert 2
  Gene/Insert name: Nuc-EYFP (alt name: Yellow Fluorescent protein)
  Insert size (bp): 800
  Promoter: CMV-IE
  Tag / fusion protein: 3xNLS (C terminal on insert)
  Cloning method: Ligation Independent Cloning
  Sequencing primers: 5′ CGCAAATGGGCGGTAGGCGTG
Terms and licenses: Academic/Nonprofit Terms; Industry Terms: Not Available to Industry
How to cite: pOTTC1535 pscAAV mU6 shRNA(scram) CMV-IE Nuc-EYFP was a gift from Christopher Richie (Addgene plasmid # 135563 ; http://n2t.net/addgene:135563 ; RRID:Addgene_135563)
