[The description below was written by a language model from this plasmid's Addgene catalogue record and pLannotate feature annotations shown in this document.]
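Description:
pOTTC1535 pscAAV mU6 shRNA(scram) CMV-IE Nuc-EYFP is a self-complementary AAV transfer plasmid that serves as a non-targeting RNAi control, built on the pscAAV CMV-IE Nuc-EYFP backbone from the NIDA OTTC. In bacteria it is maintained through a ColE1/pUC-type origin and selected with ampicillin via the bla gene and its promoter. An f1 phage origin and small remnants of the pBR322 bom and rop regions are also annotated. The record lists it as low copy and propagated in a recombination-deficient strain, a common precaution for repeat-containing ITR plasmids. The sequenced plasmid is 4,950 nt.

The packaged region is flanked by AAV2 inverted terminal repeats. One ITR is annotated as full length, whereas the other is detected only as two short fragments, which would be consistent with the altered ITR that scAAV designs use to generate double-stranded genomes, although the record does not describe this explicitly. Between the repeats sit two divergently oriented expression units. A mouse U6 RNA polymerase III promoter on the reverse strand drives a scrambled shRNA; the hairpin itself is not annotated in the feature table and its size is not recorded. On the forward strand, the CMV immediate-early enhancer and promoter drive EYFP carrying a C-terminal 3xNLS, followed by a bovine growth hormone polyadenylation signal. The nuclear localisation signals concentrate fluorescence in the nucleus, making transduced cells easy to identify and count.

The construct is intended for producing AAV that marks infected mouse or rat cells while expressing a control hairpin, for comparison with matched gene-targeting shRNA vectors. The associated publication concerns amygdala circuits in drug craving.
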