Features (pLannotate 1.2.2; 16 found; start..end, strand, type, name):
     52..507     +  rep_origin     f1 ori (sequence partly withheld): f1 bacteriophage origin of replication; arrow indicates direction of (+) strand synthesis
    508..557     -  misc_feature   bom (fragment): basis of mobility region from pBR322
    659..694     -  CDS            rop (fragment): Rop protein, which maintains plasmids at low copy number; rop
    789..893     +  promoter       AmpR promoter: bla
    894..1754    +  CDS            AmpR: β-lactamase; bla; confers resistance to ampicillin, carbenicillin, and related antibiotics
   1925..2513    +  rep_origin     ori: high-copy-number ColE1/pMB1/pBR322/pUC origin of replication
   2586..2613    +  repeat_region  AAV2 ITR (fragment): inverted terminal repeat of adeno-associated virus serotype 2 inverted
   2642..2669    +  repeat_region  AAV2 ITR (fragment): inverted terminal repeat of adeno-associated virus serotype 2 inverted
   2761..3073    -  promoter       U6 promoter: RNA polymerase III promoter for mouse U6 snRNA (Das et al., 1988)
   3168..3471    +  enhancer       CMV enhancer: human cytomegalovirus immediate early enhancer
   3472..3675    +  promoter       CMV promoter: human cytomegalovirus (CMV) immediate early promoter
   3707..3731    +  misc_feature   MCS (fragment): multiple cloning site
   3735..4451    +  CDS            EYFP: EYFP is a basic (constitutively fluorescent) green/yellow fluorescent protein published in 1996, derived from Aequorea victoria. It is reported to be a very rapidly-maturing weak dimer with high acid sensitivity.
   4564..4770    +  polyA_signal   bGH poly(A) signal: bovine growth hormone polyadenylation signal
   4787..4927    +  repeat_region  AAV2 ITR: inverted terminal repeat of adeno-associated virus serotype 2 inverted
   4932..33      -  misc_feature   bom (fragment) (across the origin): basis of mobility region from pBR322
>Addgene plasmid #135563 | pOTTC1535 pscAAV mU6 shRNA(scram) CMV-IE Nuc-EYFP | addgene full sequence | sequence record 341668 | Addgene NGS Result
CTTACGCATCTGTGCGGTATTTCACACCGCATA
[95 nt withheld, positions 34-128]
T
[46 nt withheld, positions 130-175]
C
[141 nt withheld, positions 177-317]
CCTTTGACGTTGGAGTCCACGTTCTTT
[37 nt withheld, positions 345-381]
ACTCTATCTCGGGCTATTCTTTTGATTTATAAGGGATTTTGCCGATTTCGGTCTATTGGTTAAAAAATGA
GCTGATTTAACAAAAATTTAACGCGAATTTTAACAAAATATTAACGTTTACAATTTTATGGTGCACTCTC
AGTACAATCTGCTCTGATGCCGCATAGTTAAGCCAGCCCCGACACCCGCCAACACCCGCTGACGCGCCCT
GACGGGCTTGTCTGCTCCCGGCATCCGCTTACAGACAAGCTGTGACCGTCTCCGGGAGCTGCATGTGTCA
GAGGTTTTCACCGTCATCACCGAAACGCGCGAGACGAAAGGGCCTCGTGATACGCCTATTTTTATAGGTT
AATGTCATGATAATAATGGTTTCTTAGACGTCAGGTGGCACTTTTCGGGGAAATGTGCGCGGAACCCCTA
TTTGTTTATTTTTCTAAATACATTCAAATATGTATCCGCTCATGAGACAATAACCCTGATAAATGCTTCA
ATAATATTGAAAAAGGAAGAGTATGAGTATTCAACATTTCCGTGTCGCCCTTATTCCCTTTTTTGCGGCA
TTTTGCCTTCCTGTTTTTGCTCACCCAGAAACGCTGGTGAAAGTAAAAGATGCTGAAGATCAGTTGGGTG
CACGAGTGGGTTACATCGAACTGGATCTCAACAGCGGTAAGATCCTTGAGAGTTTTCGCCCCGAAGAACG
TTTTCCAATGATGAGCACTTTTAAAGTTCTGCTATGTGGCGCGGTATTATCCCGTATTGACGCCGGGCAA
GAGCAACTCGGTCGCCGCATACACTATTCTCAGAATGACTTGGTTGAGTACTCACCAGTCACAGAAAAGC
ATCTTACGGATGGCATGACAGTAAGAGAATTATGCAGTGCTGCCATAACCATGAGTGATAACACTGCGGC
CAACTTACTTCTGACAACGATCGGAGGACCGAAGGAGCTAACCGCTTTTTTGCACAACATGGGGGATCAT
GTAACTCGCCTTGATCGTTGGGAACCGGAGCTGAATGAAGCCATACCAAACGACGAGCGTGACACCACGA
TGCCTGTAGCAATGGCAACAACGTTGCGCAAACTATTAACTGGCGAACTACTTACTCTAGCTTCCCGGCA
ACAATTAATAGACTGGATGGAGGCGGATAAAGTTGCAGGACCACTTCTGCGCTCGGCCCTTCCGGCTGGC
TGGTTTATTGCTGATAAATCTGGAGCCGGTGAGCGTGGGTCTCGCGGTATCATTGCAGCACTGGGGCCAG
ATGGTAAGCCCTCCCGTATCGTAGTTATCTACACGACGGGGAGTCAGGCAACTATGGATGAACGAAATAG
ACAGATCGCTGAGATAGGTGCCTCACTGATTAAGCATTGGTAACTGTCAGACCAAGTTTACTCATATATA
CTTTAGATTGATTTAAAACTTCATTTTTAATTTAAAAGGATCTAGGTGAAGATCCTTTTTGATAATCTCA
TGACCAAAATCCCTTAACGTGAGTTTTCGTTCCACTGAGCGTCAGACCCCGTAGAAAAGATCAAAGGATC
TTCTTGAGATCCTTTTTTTCTGCGCGTAATCTGCTGCTTGCAAACAAAAAAACCACCGCTACCAGCGGTG
GTTTGTTTGCCGGATCAAGAGCTACCAACTCTTTTTCCGAAGGTAACTGGCTTCAGCAGAGCGCAGATAC
CAAATACTGTTCTTCTAGTGTAGCCGTAGTTAGGCCACCACTTCAAGAACTCTGTAGCACCGCCTACATA
CCTCGCTCTGCTAATCCTGTTACCAGTGGCTGCTGCCAGTGGCGATAAGTCGTGTCTTACCGGGTTGGAC
TCAAGACGATAGTTACCGGATAAGGCGCAGCGGTCGGGCTGAACGGGGGGTTCGTGCACACAGCCCAGCT
TGGAGCGAACGACCTACACCGAACTGAGATACCTACAGCGTGAGCTATGAGAAAGCGCCACGCTTCCCGA
AGGGAGAAAGGCGGACAGGTATCCGGTAAGCGGCAGGGTCGGAACAGGAGAGCGCACGAGGGAGCTTCCA
GGGGGAAACGCCTGGTATCTTTATAGTCCTGTCGGGTTTCGCCACCTCTGACTTGAGCGTCGATTTTTGT
GATGCTCGTCAGGGGGGCGGAGCCTATGGAAAAACGCCAGCAACGCGGCCTTTTTACGGTTCCTGGCCTT
TTGCTGGCCTTTTGCTCACATGTCCTGCAGGCAGCTGCGCGCTCGCTCGCTCACTGAGGCCGCCCGGGCG
TCGGGCGACCTTTGGTCGCCCGGCCTCAGTGAGCGAGCGAGCGCGCAGAGAGGGAGTGGCTGCGGCCGCA
CGCGTCGACCTCGAGAAAAAAGCGCTTAGCTGTAGGATTCTCTCTTGAAGAATCCTACAGCTAAGCGCAA
ACAAGGCTTTTCTCCAAGGGATATTTATAGTCTCAAAACACACAATTACTTTACAGTTAGGGTGAGTTTC
CTTTTGTGCTGTTTTTTAAAATAATAATTTAGTATTTGTATCTCTTATAGAAATCCAAGCCTATCATGTA
AAATGTAGCTAGTATTAAAAAGAACAGATTATCTGTCTTTTATCGCACATTAAGCCTCTATAGTTACTAG
GAAATATTATATGCAAATTAACCGGGGCAGGGGAGTAGCCGAGCTTCTCCCACAAGTCTGTGCGAGGGGG
CCGGCGCGGGCCTAGAGATGGCGCGTCGGATCTCTAGAGCGGGCCCGGTAACGCGTGGATCTAATATAGT
TATTAATAGTAATCAATTACGGGGTCATTAGTTCATAGCCCATATATGGAGTTCCGCGTTACATAACTTA
CGGTAAATGGCCCGCCTGGCTGACCGCCCAACGACCCCCGCCCATTGACGTCAATAATGACGTATGTTCC
CATAGTAACGCCAATAGGGACTTTCCATTGACGTCAATGGGTGGAGTATTTACGGTAAACTGCCCACTTG
GCAGTACATCAAGTGTATCATATGCCAAGTACGCCCCCTATTGACGTCAATGACGGTAAATGGCCCGCCT
GGCATTATGCCCAGTACATGACCTTATGGGACTTTCCTACTTGGCAGTACATCTACGTATTAGTCATCGC
TATTACCATGGTGATGCGGTTTTGGCAGTACATCAATGGGCGTGGATAGCGGTTTGACTCACGGGGATTT
CCAAGTCTCCACCCCATTGACGTCAATGGGAGTTTGTTTTGGCACCAAAATCAACGGGACTTTCCAAAAT
GTCGTAACAACTCCGCCCCATTGACGCAAATGGGCGGTAGGCGTGTACGGTGGGAGGTCTATATAAGCAG
AGCTGGTTTAGTGAACCGTCAGATCCGAAGTTATCGCTAGCGCTACCGGACTCAGATCTCACCATGGTGA
GCAAGGGCGAGGAGCTGTTCACCGGGGTGGTGCCCATCCTGGTCGAGCTGGACGGCGACGTAAACGGCCA
CAAGTTCAGCGTGTCCGGCGAGGGCGAGGGCGATGCCACCTACGGCAAGCTGACCCTGAAGTTCATCTGC
ACCACCGGCAAGCTGCCCGTGCCCTGGCCCACCCTCGTGACCACCTTCGGCTACGGCCTGCAGTGCTTCG
CCCGCTACCCCGACCACATGAAGCAGCACGACTTCTTCAAGTCCGCCATGCCCGAAGGCTACGTCCAGGA
GCGCACCATCTTCTTCAAGGACGACGGCAACTACAAGACCCGCGCCGAGGTGAAGTTCGAGGGCGACACC
CTGGTGAACCGCATCGAGCTGAAGGGCATCGACTTCAAGGAGGACGGCAACATCCTGGGGCACAAGCTGG
AGTACAACTACAACAGCCACAACGTCTATATCATGGCCGACAAGCAGAAGAACGGCATCAAGGTGAACTT
CAAGATCCGCCACAACATCGAGGACGGCAGCGTGCAGCTCGCCGACCACTACCAGCAGAACACCCCCATC
GGCGACGGCCCCGTGCTGCTGCCCGACAACCACTACCTGAGCTACCAGTCCGCCCTGAGCAAAGACCCCA
ACGAGAAGCGCGATCACATGGTCCTGCTGGAGTTCGTGACCGCCGCCGGGATCACTCTCGGCATGGACGA
GCTGTACAAGTCCGGCCTGCGCAGCCGCGCCGACCCAAAAAAGAAGCGCAAGGTAGACCCCAAGAAGAAG
CGCAAGGTAGATCCAAAAAAGAAGAGAAGGTATGATAGTCTAGAAGCCTCGACTGTGCCTTCTAGTTGCC
AGCCATCTGTTGTTTGCCCCTCCCCCGTGCCTTCCTTGACCCTGGAAGGTGCCACTCCCACCGTCCTTTC
CTAATAAAATGAGGAAATTGCATCGCATTGTCTGAGTAGGTGTCATTCTATTCTGGGGGGTGGGGTGGGG
CAGGACAGCAAGGGGGAGGATTGGGAAGACAATAGCAGGCATGCTGGGGCGGACCGAGCGGCCGCAGGAA
CCCCTAGTGATGGAGTTGGCCACTCCCTCTCTGCGCGCTCGCTCGCTCACTGAGGCCGGGCGACCAAAGG
TCGCCCGACGCCCGGGCTTTGCCCGGGCGGCCTCAGTGAGCGAGCGAGCGCGCAGCTGCCTGCAGGGGCG
CCTGATGCGGTATTTTCTC
